>Addgene plasmid #184315 | I75V | addgene full sequence | sequence record 362343 | Addgene NGS Result
ATGGCTGGAACAGGGCCTCAGGACATCGAAATCTTTCGTTGCCGATGGTAATAACCTGACCGTCTGGCAA
TTCGTAAGACTTCTCAAGTGAACTACTAGATGCAGCTGTAGCCATTTCCTGTTCAAAATCAAGGGCAACG
TAACACAATTTTTCCTTAATATCTCTGACAATCTCACGCTCAGCAGTTGTGGTAAAGGAGTACCCTCGTT
CTGTAAGAATTTTCATAAGGTAATCAGTCAGGTCACGGCCAGCCAAATCTAGACGCAAAATAGCATGAGG
TAAAGCATAACCTTCGTATATTGGTACAGTATGAGAGACCCCATCTCCTGAGTCTAAAACTATTCCCGTG
GTTCTGCCTGAAGCATACAAGGACAATACAGCTTGGATGGCGACATACATGGCTGGAGTGTTGAAAGTCT
CGAACATTATTTGGGTCATTTTTTCTCTATTGGCTTTTGGATTAAGAGGAGCCTCTGTCAATAAGACTGG
ATGCTCTTCAGGTGCCACTCTCAATTCGTTGTAGAATGTGTGATGCCAGATTTTCTCCATGTCATCCCAG
TTAGTAACAACACCATGCTCAATTGGGTACTTCAATGTCAATATTCCTCTTTTAGATTGAGCTTCGTCTC
CCACGTAAGAGTCTTTTTGACCCATGCCGACCATTACGCCTTGATGACGGGGTCGACCTACAATAGAAGG
GAAAACAGCTCTAGGGGCGTCGTCCCCAGCAAAACCTGCTTTACACATACCTGAACCGTTATCCACAACC
AAGGCGGCTACCTCCTCATCACACATGAATTCCTCGTTTCGAATAATTAGTTGTTTTTTGATCTTCTCAA
GTTGTCGTTAAAAGTCGTTAAAATCAAAAGCTTGTCAATTGGAACCAGTCGCAATTATGAAAGTAAGCTA
ATAATGATGATAAAAAAAAAGGTTTAAGACAGGGCAGCTTCCTTCTGTTTATATATTGCTGTCAAGTAGG
GGTTAGAACAGTTAAATTTTGATCATGAACGTTAGGCTATCAGCAGTATTCCCACCAGAATCTTGGAAGC
ATACAATGTGGAGACAATGCATAATCATCCAAAAAGCGGGTGTTTCCCCATTTGCGTTTCGGCACAGGTG
CACCGGGGTTCAGAAGCGATAGAGAGACTGCGCTAAGCATTAATGAGATTATTTTTGAGCATTCGTCAAT
CAATACCAAACAAGACAAACGGTATGCCGACTTTTGGAAGTTTCTTTTTGACCAACTGGCCGTTAGCATT
TCAACGAACCAAACTTAGTTCATCTTGGATGAGATCACGCTTTTGTCATATTAGGTTCCAAGACAGCGTT
TAAACTGTCAGTTTTGGGCCATTTGGGGAACATGAAACTATTTGACCCCACACTCAGAAAGCCCTCATCT
GGAGTGATGTTCGGGTGTAATGCGGAGCTTGTTGCATTCGGAAATAAACAAACATGAACCTCGCCAGGGG
GGCCAGGATAGACAGGCTAATAAAGTCATGGTGTTAGTAGCCTAATAGAAGGAATTGGAATGAGCGAGCT
CCAATCAAGCCCAATAACTGGGCTGGTTTTTCGATGGCAAAAGTGGGTGTTGAGGAGAAGAGGAGTGGAG
GTCCTGCGTTTGCAACGGTCTGCTGCTAGTGTATCCCCTCCTGTTGCGTTTGGCACTTATGTGTGAGAAT
GGACCTGTGGATGTCGGATGGCAAAAAGGTTTCATTCAACCTTTCGTCTTTGGATGTTAGATCTGATCTC
ATGACCAAAATCCCTTAACGTGAGTTTTCGTTCCACTGAGCGTCAGACCCCGTAGAAAAGATCAAAGGAT
CTTCTTGAGATCCTTTTTTTCTGCGCGTAATCTGCTGCTTGCAAACAAAAAAACCACCGCTACCAGCGGT
GGTTTGTTTGCCGGATCAAGAGCTACCAACTCTTTTTCCGAAGGTAACTGGCTTCAGCAGAGCGCAGATA
CCAAATACTGTTCTTCTAGTGTAGCCGTAGTTAGGCCACCACTTCAAGAACTCTGTAGCACCGCCTACAT
ACCTCGCTCTGCTAATCCTGTTACCAGTGGCTGCTGCCAGTGGCGATAAGTCGTGTCTTACCGGGTTGGA
CTCAAGACGATAGTTACCGGATAAGGCGCAGCGGTCGGGCTGAACGGGGGGTTCGTGCACACAGCCCAGC
TTGGAGCGAACGACCTACACCGAACTGAGATACCTACAGCGTGAGCTATGAGAAAGCGCCACGCTTCCCG
AAGGGAGAAAGGCGGACAGGTATCCGGTAAGCGGCAGGGTCGGAACAGGAGAGCGCACGAGGGAGCTTCC
AGGGGGAAACGCCTGGTATCTTTATAGTCCTGTCGGGTTTCGCCACCTCTGACTTGAGCGTCGATTTTTG
TGATGCTCGTCAGGGGGGCGGAGCCTATGGAAAAACGCCAGCAACGCGGCCTTTTTACGGTTCCTGGCCT
TTTGCTGGCCTTTTGCTCACATGTTGGTCTCCAGCTTGCAAATTAAAGCCTTCGAGCGTCCCAAAACCTT
CTCAAGCAAGGTTTTCAGTATAATGTTACATGCGTACACGCGTCTGTACAGAAAAAAAAGAAAAATTTGA
AATATAAATAACGTTCTTAATACTAACATAACTATAAAAAAATAAATAGGGACCTAGACTTCAGGTTGTC
TAACTCCTTCCTTTTCGGTTAGAGCGGATGTGGGGGGAGGGCGTGAATGTAAGCGTGACATAACTAATTA
CATGATATCGACAAAGGAAAAGGGGGACGGATCTCCGAGGCCTCGGACCCGTCGGGCCGCGTCGGACGTG
TCAGTCCTGCTCCTCGGCCACGAAGTGCACGCAGTTGCCGGCCGGGTCGCGCAGGGCGAACTCCCGCCCC
CACGGCTGCTCGCCGATCTCGGTCATGGCCGGCCCGGAGGCGTCCCGGAAGTTCGTGGACACGACCTCCG
ACCACTCGGCGTACAGCTCGTCCAGGCCGCGCACCCACACCCAGGCCAGGGTGTTGTCCGGCACCACCTG
GTCCTGGACCGCGCTGATGAACAGGGTCACGTCGTCCCGGACCACACCGGCGAAGTCGTCCTCCACGAAG
TCCCGGGAGAACCCGAGCCGGTCGGTCCAGAACTCGACCGCTCCGGCGACGTCGCGCGCGGTGAGCACCG
GAACGGCACTGGTCAACTTGGCCATGGTTTAGTTCCTCACCTTGTCGTATTATACTATGCCGATATACTA
TGCCGATGATTAATTGTCAACACCGCCCTTAGATTAGATTGCTATGCTTTCTTTCTAATGAGCAAGAAGT
AAAAAAAGTTGTAATAGAACAAGAAAAATGAAACTGAAACTTGAGAAATTGAAGACCGTTTATTAACTTA
AATATCAATGGGAGGTCATCGAAAGAGAAAAAAATCAAAAAAAAAAATTTTCAAGAAAAAGAAACGTGAT
AAAAATTTTTATTGCCTTTTTCGACGAAGAAAAAGAAACGAGGCGGTCTCTTTTTTCTTTTCCAAACCTT
TAGTACGGGTAATTAACGACACCCTAGAGGAAGAAAGAGGGGAAATTTAGTATGCTGTGCTTGGGTGTTT
TGAAGTGGTACGGCGATGCGCGGAGTCCGAGAAAATCTGGAAGAGTAAAAAAGGAGTAGAAACATTTTGA
AGCTATGGTGTGTGGGGGATCCGCACAAACGAAGGTCTCACTTAATCTTCTGTACTCTGAAGAGGAGTGG
GAAATACCAAGAAAAACATCAAACTCGAATGATTTTCCCAAACCCCTACCACAAGATATTCATCAGCTGC
GAGATAGGCTGATCAGGAGCAAGCTCGTACGAGAAGAAACAAAATGACAAAAAAAATCCTATACTATATA
GGTTACAAATAAAAAAGTATCAAAAATGAAGCCTGCATCTCTCAGGCAAATGGCATTCTGACATCCTCTT
GATTAGAATCTAGCAAGACCGGTCTTCTCGTAAGTGCCCAACTTGAACTGAGGAACAGTCATGTCTAAGG
CTACAAACTCAATGATGATGATGATGATGGTCGACGGCGCTATTCAGATCCTCTTCTGAGATGAGTTTTT
GTTCTAGAAAGCTGGCGGCCGCACTTTCACCAGCCTGCTTTTCCTGTTCAATCGTTTCCTTAGATGGCAA
TGGATTCTTCTCTTGGGTCTCAGTTTTTTTCAATTTAGATTTATCAAACTTCTCTATCTCAGCCATGTCG
GGCTTATCAGAGGCAGAACCTCCACTTGATCCTCCAGATCCTCCTCTAGAAGCGCCCTGAAACAATACTT
CAAGGGATCCACCACTACCTCCACTTCCACCAAAGCACTTACGGTGGACGATACTTGGTCCTGATTCATC
GTATTCCTGTTTAGAGATCCACATTTGTTGGAATGTACTAAGAGAGGCCAATATAGAACCGCCTATCCAA
ACAGAATACTTACGCTCAGGTGGTGCGATGATTTTAATTTTCATAGTAGATGGAGCCAAGGCCGTGATTT
CCTTTTGCATTCTATCTGCAATACCTGGGTACATCGTAGTTCCTCCACTCAGGACCGTATTTGCGTACAA
GTCCTTTCTAATAGCTGCAGCACACTTCATGATAGAATTGTAAGTAGTCTCGTGGATTCCACATGCCTCC
ATTCCCAAAAATG
Features (pLannotate 1.2.2; 11 found; start..end, strand, type, name):
    805..1743    -  promoter       AOX1 promoter: Pichia pastoris AOX1; inducible promoter, regulated by methanol
   1825..2413    +  rep_origin     ori: high-copy-number ColE1/pMB1/pBR322/pUC origin of replication
   2488..2735    -  terminator     CYC1 terminator: S. cerevisiae CYC1; transcription terminator for CYC1
   2801..3175    -  CDS            BleoR: antibiotic-binding protein; Sh ble from Streptoalloteichus hindustanus; confers resistance to bleomycin, phleomycin, and Zeocin™
   3194..3241    -  promoter       EM7 promoter: synthetic bacterial promoter&nbsp
   3248..3655    -  promoter       TEF1 promoter: S. cerevisiae TEF1; promoter for EF-1α
   3676..3922    -  terminator     AOX1 terminator: Pichia pastoris AOX1; transcription terminator for AOX1
   3926..3991    -  CDS            AOX1 (fragment): ALOX1_KOMPC - Experimental evidence at protein level: Swiss-Prot protein existence level 1. Major isoform of alcohol oxidase, which catalyzes the oxidation of methanol to formaldehyde and hydrogen peroxide, the first step in the methanol utilization pathway of methylotrophic yeasts. From Komagataella phaffii (strain ATCC 76273 / CBS 7435 / CECT 11047 / NRRL Y-11430 / Wegner 21-1) (Yeast) (Pichia pastoris).
   4002..4019    -  CDS            capTEV™ (fragment): composite tag for in vivo biotinylation, TEV protease cleavage, and 6xHis tagging
   4083..4211    -  CDS            TMSB4: TYB4_BOVIN - Also known as THYB4. Experimental evidence at protein level: Swiss-Prot protein existence level 1. Seraspenide inhibits the entry of hematopoietic pluripotent stem cells into the S-phase. From Bos taurus (Bovine).
   4302..796     -  CDS            Act5C (across the origin): ACT1_DROME - Experimental evidence at protein level: Swiss-Prot protein existence level 1. Multiple isoforms are involved in various cellular functions such as cytoskeleton structure, cell mobility, chromosome movement and muscle contraction. From Drosophila melanogaster (Fruit fly).
