[The description below was written by a language model from this plasmid's Addgene catalogue record and pLannotate feature annotations shown in this document.]
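Description:
I75V is a Pichia pastoris (Komagataella phaffii) expression plasmid built on the Invitrogen pPICZ B backbone, carrying Drosophila melanogaster cytoplasmic actin Act5C with an isoleucine-to-valine substitution at position 75. The insert was cloned between the EcoRI and NotI sites and sits downstream of the methanol-inducible AOX1 promoter, with the AOX1 terminator closing the transcription unit. In the sequenced record, which totals about 4.6 kb, the actin coding sequence spans the numbering origin and is followed in the same orientation by a thymosin β4 coding segment. After that comes a short region annotated as a fragment of a composite tag, which corresponds to the hexahistidine tag described in the catalogue entry. The product is therefore actin fused at its C terminus to thymosin β4 and a His6 tag. Thymosin β4 is an actin-monomer-sequestering peptide, so fusing it to actin is generally used to keep the recombinant protein monomeric during expression, while the His tag allows affinity purification.

The plasmid is propagated in E. coli through a high-copy ColE1/pUC-type origin. A single Sh ble (BleoR) gene provides Zeocin selection in both hosts: the bacterial EM7 promoter drives it in E. coli and the yeast TEF1 promoter drives it in Pichia, with the CYC1 terminator downstream. No yeast replication origin is annotated, consistent with pPICZ vectors being used as integrating plasmids. The depositor notes that the construct can be expressed in strain GS115. The stated purpose is to study the dynamics of monomeric G-actin by NMR spectroscopy. The record does not say what the I75V mutation itself is for.
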