Addgene plasmid #184315: I75V
Purpose: To study dynamics of G-actin using NMR spectroscopy.
Depositing lab: Michael Rosen. Depositing organization: University of Texas Southwestern Medical Center. Publication: Bound nucleotide can control the dynamic architecture of monomeric actin. Ali R, Zahm JA, Rosen MK. Nat Struct Mol Biol. 2022 Apr;29(4):320-328. doi: 10.1038/s41594-022-00743-5. Epub 2022 Mar 24. PubMed 35332323.
Backbone
  Vector backbone: pPICZ B
  Backbone manufacturer: Invitrogen
  Backbone size w/o insert (bp): 3328
  Vector type: Yeast Expression
  Selectable markers: Zeocin
Growth in bacteria
  Bacterial resistance: Bleocin (Zeocin), 50 μg/mL
  Growth temperature: 37°C
  Growth strain: DH5alpha
  Copy number: Unknown
Gene/Insert
  Gene/Insert name: Act5C
  Species: D. melanogaster (fly)
  Insert size (bp): 1431
  Mutation: I75V
  Entrez Gene: Act5C (a.k.a. Dmel_CG4027, A, A4V404_DROME, ACT, ACT1_DROME, ACT5C, Ac5C, Act, Act-5C, Act5, Act5c, Actin, Actin/BAP47, Actin5C, ArpA, BAP47, Bap47, CG4027, Dmel\CG4027, F-ACTIN, F-Actin, F-actin, G-actin, M32055, T11, act, act 5C, act5C, actin, actin5C, actomyosin, anon-EST:fe2D2, beta-Actin, beta-actin, beta-actin/Bap47, chrX:5748184..5748304, cyt5C, f-actin, l(1)G0009, l(1)G0010, l(1)G0025, l(1)G0079, l(1)G0117, l(1)G0177, l(1)G0245, l(1)G0330, l(1)G0420, l(1)G0486)
  Promoter: AOX1
  Tag / fusion protein: B-Thymosin followedby hexahistidine tag (C terminal on insert)
  Cloning method: Restriction Enzyme; 5′ cloning site EcoRI (not destroyed); 3′ cloning site NotI (not destroyed)
  Sequencing primers: 5′ 5'-GACTGGTTCCAATTGACAAGC-3'; 3′ 5'-GCAAATGGCATTCTGACATCC-3'
Resource information
  A portion of this plasmid was derived from a plasmid made by: Lab stock
Terms and licenses: Academic/Nonprofit Terms; Industry Terms: Not Available to Industry
Depositor comments: Insert was expressed in fusion with beta-thymosin4. Can be expressed in GS115.
How to cite: I75V was a gift from Michael Rosen (Addgene plasmid # 184315 ; http://n2t.net/addgene:184315 ; RRID:Addgene_184315)
